>Addgene plasmid #245777 | pSJC321 | addgene full sequence | sequence record 486783 | Addgene NGS Result
CTAAATTGTAAGCGTTAATATTTTGTTAAAATTCGCGTTAAATTTTTGTTAAATCAGCTCATTTTTTAAC
CAATAGGCCGAAATCGGCAAAATCCCTTATAAATCAAAAGAATAGACCGAGATAGGGT
[37 nt withheld, positions 129-165]
AAAGAACGTGGACTCCAACGTCAAAGG
[49 nt withheld, positions 193-241]
T
[91 nt withheld, positions 243-333]
G
[124 nt withheld, positions 335-458]
CCCATTCGCCATTCAGGCTGCGCAACTGTTGGGAAGGGCGATCGGTGCGGGCCTCTTCGCTATTACGCCA
GCTGGCGAAAGGGGGATGTGCTGCAAGGCGATTAAGTTGGGTAACGCCAGGGTTTTCCCAGTCACGACGT
TGTAAAACGACGGCCAGTGAGCGCGCGTAATACGACTCACTATAGGGCGAATTGGGTACCGCTTTTGGTT
TTCACAATTTTCTGGTTTTTGGGATTTTTGCGGGAATTTTGAGAGGAGAAAGTTGGGAGAGAAGATATTG
GAATGGTCCCCGGGGAGCTGTACATTTATACACCAAGGCAATCTTCGTAAAAAATAACAATAGAGTCATC
CCTCAGAACAGAAAAGAAACCCGCCCGGGGGCTCAAATACACATGTCATTTTTCTTTTTTCGCCTGATTT
TTAGCCTAAATTAGTGTTTAGCAATTTTTTAAGGTAACTCGGTGGAGTCATTTGAACTTTTTAAACTAAA
ATTTCAGAAAAAATTCTTTTTTTTTGTCAAAAAATAATTTTCCCGCCGGAATTTTTCAAAAAAATAATTT
TTATTTTATTTTTCAAGTTCCTTGTTTCCTCTTTATTTTTTTATTTTGCCCCCAAAAGTTTTACACTAAA
ATATTTAATTTTCAGGTAATTCATCGAAAGTCTTTCTATTTTCCGCATCTCTTGTTCAAAAGCTTGCATG
CCTGCAGGTCGACTCTAGAGGATCCCCGGGATTGGCCAAAGGACCCAAAGGTATGTTTCGAATGATACTA
ACATAACATAGAACATTTTCAGGAGGACCCTTGGAGGGTACCGGTAGAAAAAAAGCTTGATATCACAAGT
TTGTACAAAAAAGCAGGCTCCGAATTCGCCCTTGGACTAGTCATATGGGTACCATGCAAGCAATCAAATG
TGTCGTCGTTGGTGACGTAGCCGTCGGTAAGACGTGTCTCCTGCTATCGTACACTACAAACGCTTTTCCC
GGAGAATATATTCTAACGGTATTCGACACCTACTCAACAAATGTGATGGTCGACGGAAGGCCAATAAATC
TCAGCCTATGGGACACAGCTGGACAGGACGATTACGATCAATTCCGCCACCTGTCATTTCCACAAACAGA
CGTATTCCTCGTATGCTTTGCACTGAATAATCCAGCAAGTTTTGAGAATGTTCGTGCAAAATGGTATCCA
GAAGTATCACATCATTGCCCAAATACACCGATTATTTTGGTTGGAACTAAAGCTGATTTACGCGAGGATC
GAGATACTATTGAACGGCTCCGTGAACGTCGGCTCCAACCAGTGAGCCACACCCAGGGTTACGTGATGGC
AAAGGAAATCAAGGCGGTCAAGTACCTGGAATGCTCGGCGCTTACCCAAATTGGATTGAAACAAGTTTTC
GATGAGGCAATTCGTACTGGGCTCACCCCGCCACAAACACCACAAACGAGAGCCAAAAAGAGCAATTGCA
CGGTGGGTACCAGTGGTTCCGGAGGATCTGGAGGATCTGGTATGGTGAGCAAGGGCGAGGAGCTGTTCAC
CGGGGTGGTGCCCATCCTGGTCGAGCTGGACGGCGACGTAAACGGCCACAAGTTCAGCGTGTCCGGCGAG
GGCGAGGGCGATGCCACCTACGGCAAGCTGACCCTGAAGTTCATCTGCACCACCGGCAAGCTGCCCGTGC
CCTGGCCCACCCTCGTGACCACCCTGACCTACGGCGTGCAGTGCTTCAGCCGCTACCCCGACCACATGAA
GCAGCACGACTTCTTCAAGTCCGCCATGCCCGAAGGCTACGTCCAGGAGCGCACCATCTTCTTCAAGGAC
GACGGCAACTACAAGACCCGCGCCGAGGTGAAGTTCGAGGGCGACACCCTGGTGAACCGCATCGAGCTGA
AGGGCATCGACTTCAAGGAGGACGGCAACATCCTGGGGCACAAGCTGGAGTACAACTACAACAGCCACAA
CGTCTATATCATGGCCGACAAGCAGAAGAACGGCATCAAGGTGAACTTCAAGATCCGCCACAACATCGAG
GACGGCAGCGTGCAGCTCGCCGACCACTACCAGCAGAACACCCCCATCGGCGACGGCCCCGTGCTGCTGT
CCGACAACCACTACCTGAGCACCCAGTCCAAGCTGAGCAAAGACCCCAACGAGAAGCGCGATCACATGGT
CCTGCTGGAGTTCGTGACCGCCGCCGGGATCACTCTCGGCATGGACGAGCTGTACAAGTAGCATATGGCG
GCCGCGGAAGGGCGAATTCGACCCAGCTTTCTTGTACAAAGTGGTGATATCGAATTCCTGCAGCCCGGGG
GATCCACTAGTTCTAGAGCGGCCGCCACCGCGGCCGCTGTCATCAGATCGCCATCTCGCGCCCGTGCCTC
TGACTTCTAAGTCCAATTACTCTTCAACATCCCTACATGCTCTTTCTCCCTGTGCTCCCACCCCCTATTT
TTGTTATTATCAAAAAACTTCTCTTAATTTCTTTGTTTTTTAGCTTCTTTTAAGTCACCTCTAACAATGA
AATTGTGTAGATTCAAAAATAGAATTAATTCGTAATAAAAAGTCGAAAAAAATTGTGCTCCCTCCCCCCA
TTAATAATAATTCTATCCCAAAATCTACACAATGTTCTGTGTACACTTCTTATGTTTTTTACTTCTGATA
AATTTTTTTGAAACATCATAGAAAAAACCGCACACAAAATACCTTATCATATGTTACGTTTCAGTTTATG
ACCGCAATTTTTATTTCTTCGCACGTCTGGGCCTCTCATGACGTCAAATCATGCTCATCGTGAAAAAGTT
TTGGAGTATTTTTGGAATTTTTCAATCAAGTGAAAGTTTATGAAATTAATTTTCCTGCTTTTGCTTTTTG
GGGTTTCCCCTATTGTTTGTCAAGATTTCGAGGACGGCGTTTTTCTTGCTAAAATCACAAGTATTGATGA
GCACGATGCAAGAAAGATCGGAAGAAGGTTTGGGTTTGAGGCTCAGTGGAAGGTGAGTAGAAGTTGATAA
TTTGAAAGTGGAGTAGTGTCTATGGGGTTTTTGCCGAGCTCCAGCTTTTGTTCCCTTTAGTGAGGGTTAA
TTGCGCGCTTGGCGTAATCATGGTCATAGCTGTTTCCTGTGTGAAATTGTTATCCGCTCACAATTCCACA
CAACATACGAGCCGGAAGCATAAAGTGTAAAGCCTGGGGTGCCTAATGAGTGAGCTAACTCACATTAATT
GCGTTGCGCTCACTGCCCGCTTTCCAGTCGGGAAACCTGTCGTGCCAGCTGCATTAATGAATCGGCCAAC
GCGCGGGGAGAGGCGGTTTGCGTATTGGGCGCTCTTCCGCTTCCTCGCTCACTGACTCGCTGCGCTCGGT
CGTTCGGCTGCGGCGAGCGGTATCAGCTCACTCAAAGGCGGTAATACGGTTATCCACAGAATCAGGGGAT
AACGCAGGAAAGAACATGTGAGCAAAAGGCCAGCAAAAGGCCAGGAACCGTAAAAAGGCCGCGTTGCTGG
CGTTTTTCCATAGGCTCCGCCCCCCTGACGAGCATCACAAAAATCGACGCTCAAGTCAGAGGTGGCGAAA
CCCGACAGGACTATAAAGATACCAGGCGTTTCCCCCTGGAAGCTCCCTCGTGCGCTCTCCTGTTCCGACC
CTGCCGCTTACCGGATACCTGTCCGCCTTTCTCCCTTCGGGAAGCGTGGCGCTTTCTCATAGCTCACGCT
GTAGGTATCTCAGTTCGGTGTAGGTCGTTCGCTCCAAGCTGGGCTGTGTGCACGAACCCCCCGTTCAGCC
CGACCGCTGCGCCTTATCCGGTAACTATCGTCTTGAGTCCAACCCGGTAAGACACGACTTATCGCCACTG
GCAGCAGCCACTGGTAACAGGATTAGCAGAGCGAGGTATGTAGGCGGTGCTACAGAGTTCTTGAAGTGGT
GGCCTAACTACGGCTACACTAGAAGAACAGTATTTGGTATCTGCGCTCTGCTGAAGCCAGTTACCTTCGG
AAAAAGAGTTGGTAGCTCTTGATCCGGCAAACAAACCACCGCTGGTAGCGGTGGTTTTTTTGTTTGCAAG
CAGCAGATTACGCGCAGAAAAAAAGGATCTCAAGAAGATCCTTTGATCTTTTCTACGGGGTCTGACGCTC
AGTGGAACGAAAACTCACGTTAAGGGATTTTGGTCATGAGATTATCAAAAAGGATCTTCACCTAGATCCT
TTTAAATTAAAAATGAAGTTTTAAATCAATCTAAAGTATATATGAGTAAACTTGGTCTGACAGTTACCAA
TGCTTAATCAGTGAGGCACCTATCTCAGCGATCTGTCTATTTCGTTCATCCATAGTTGCCTGACTCCCCG
TCGTGTAGATAACTACGATACGGGAGGGCTTACCATCTGGCCCCAGTGCTGCAATGATACCGCGAGACCC
ACGCTCACCGGCTCCAGATTTATCAGCAATAAACCAGCCAGCCGGAAGGGCCGAGCGCAGAAGTGGTCCT
GCAACTTTATCCGCCTCCATCCAGTCTATTAATTGTTGCCGGGAAGCTAGAGTAAGTAGTTCGCCAGTTA
ATAGTTTGCGCAACGTTGTTGCCATTGCTACAGGCATCGTGGTGTCACGCTCGTCGTTTGGTATGGCTTC
ATTCAGCTCCGGTTCCCAACGATCAAGGCGAGTTACATGATCCCCCATGTTGTGCAAAAAAGCGGTTAGC
TCCTTCGGTCCTCCGATCGTTGTCAGAAGTAAGTTGGCCGCAGTGTTATCACTCATGGTTATGGCAGCAC
TGCATAATTCTCTTACTGTCATGCCATCCGTAAGATGCTTTTCTGTGACTGGTGAGTACTCAACCAAGTC
ATTCTGAGAATAGTGTATGCGGCGACCGAGTTGCTCTTGCCCGGCGTCAATACGGGATAATACCGCGCCA
CATAGCAGAACTTTAAAAGTGCTCATCATTGGAAAACGTTCTTCGGGGCGAAAACTCTCAAGGATCTTAC
CGCTGTTGAGATCCAGTTCGATGTAACCCACTCGTGCACCCAACTGATCTTCAGCATCTTTTACTTTCAC
CAGCGTTTCTGGGTGAGCAAAAACAGGAAGGCAAAATGCCGCAAAAAAGGGAATAAGGGCGACACGGAAA
TGTTGAATACTCATACTCTTCCTTTTTCAATATTATTGAAGCATTTATCAGGGTTATTGTCTCATGAGCG
GATACATATTTGAATGTATTTAGAAAAATAAACAAATAGGGGTTCCGCGCACATTTCCCCGAAAAGTGCC
AC
Features (pLannotate 1.2.2; 19 found; start..end, strand, type, name):
     30..458     -  rep_origin     f1 ori (sequence partly withheld): f1 bacteriophage origin of replication; arrow indicates direction of (+) strand synthesis
    463..618     -  CDS            lacZα (fragment): LacZα fragment of β-galactosidase; lacZ fragment
    626..644     +  promoter       T7 promoter: promoter for bacteriophage T7 RNA polymerase
    962..983     +  terminator     tbb-2 terminator (fragment): tbb-2; transcription terminator for the C. elegans tubulin beta-2 gene
   1148..1188    -  misc_feature   MCS (fragment): pUC18/19 multiple cloning site
   1293..1317    +  protein_bind   attB1: mutant version of attB; recombination site for the Gateway® BP reaction BP Clonase™
   1352..1930    +  CDS            ced-10: RAC1_CAEEL - Also known as rac-1 From Caenorhabditis elegans.
   1970..2688    +  CDS            mEGFP (fragment): enhanced GFP with monomerizing A206K mutation (Zacharias et al., 2002) mammalian codon-optimized
   2719..2743    -  protein_bind   attB2: mutant version of attB; recombination site for the Gateway® BP reaction BP Clonase™
   2743..2801    -  misc_feature   MCS (fragment): pBluescript multiple cloning site
   3298..3450    +  CDS            aex-5 (fragment): AEX5_CAEEL - Also known as kpc-3 From Caenorhabditis elegans.
   3522..3540    -  promoter       T3 promoter: promoter for bacteriophage T3 RNA polymerase
   3585..3601    -  protein_bind   lac operator: The lac repressor binds to the lac operator to inhibit transcription in E. coli. This inhibition can be relieved by adding lactose or isopropyl-β-D-thiogalactopyranoside (IPTG). lac repressor encoded by lacI
   3609..3639    -  promoter       lac promoter: promoter for the E. coli lac operon
   3654..3675    -  protein_bind   CAP binding site: CAP binding activates transcription in the presence of cAMP. E. coli catabolite activator protein
   3688..3780    -  CDS            lacI (fragment): lac repressor; lacI; The lac repressor binds to the lac operator to inhibit transcription in E. coli. This inhibition can be relieved by adding lactose or isopropyl-β-D-thiogalactopyranoside (IPTG).
   3963..4551    -  rep_origin     ori: high-copy-number ColE1/pMB1/pBR322/pUC origin of replication
   4722..5582    -  CDS            AmpR: β-lactamase; bla; confers resistance to ampicillin, carbenicillin, and related antibiotics
   5583..5687    -  promoter       AmpR promoter: bla
