>Addgene plasmid #245777 | pSJC321 | analyzer sequence | sequence record 483123
CTAAATTGTAAGCGTTAATATTTTGTTAAAATTCGCGTTAAATTTTTGTTAAATCAGCTCATTTTTTAAC
CAATAGGCCGAAATCGGCAAAATCCCTTATAAATCAAAAGAATAGACCGAGATAGGGT
[37 nt withheld, positions 129-165]
AAAGAACGTGGACTCCAACGTCAAAGG
[49 nt withheld, positions 193-241]
T
[91 nt withheld, positions 243-333]
G
[124 nt withheld, positions 335-458]
CCCATTCGCCATTCAGGCTGCGCAACTGTTGGGAAGGGCGATCGGTGCGGGCCTCTTCGCTATTACGCCA
GCTGGCGAAAGGGGGATGTGCTGCAAGGCGATTAAGTTGGGTAACGCCAGGGTTTTCCCAGTCACGACGT
TGTAAAACGACGGCCAGTGAGCGCGCGTAATACGACTCACTATAGGGCGAATTGGGTACCGCTTTTGGTT
TTCACAATTTTCTGGTTTTTGGGATTTTTGCGGGAATTTTGAGAGGAGAAAGTTGGGAGAGAAGATATTG
GAATGGTCCCCGGGGAGCTGTACATTTATACATCTAGCGCCAAGGCAATCTTCGTAAAAAATAACAATAG
AGTCATCCCTCAGAACAGAAAAGAAACCCGCCCGGGGGCTCAAATACACATGTCATTTTTCTTTTTTCGC
CTGATTTTTAGCCTAAATTAGTGTTTAGCAATTTTTTAAGGTAACTCGGTGGAGTCATTTGAACTTTTTA
AACTAAAATTTCAGAAAAAATTCTTTTTTTTTGTCAAAAAATAATTTTCCCGCCGGAATTTTTCAAAAAA
ATAATTTTTATTTTATTTTTCAAGTTCCTTGTTTCCTCTTTATTTTTTTATTTTGCCCCCAAAAGTTTTA
CACTAAAATATTTAATTTTCAGGTAATTCATCGAAAGTCTTTCTATTTTCCGCATCTCTTGTTCAAAAGC
TTGCATGCCTGCAGGTCGACTCTAGAGGATCCCCGGGATTGGCCAAAGGACCCAAAGGTATGTTTCGAAT
GATACTAACATAACATAGAACATTTTCAGGAGGACCCTTGGAGGGTACCGGTAGAAAAAAAGCTTGATAT
CACAAGTTTGTACAAAAAAGCAGGCTCCGAATTCGCCCTTGGACTAGTCATATGGGTACCATGCAAGCAA
TCAAATGTGTCGTCGTTGGTGACGTAGCCGTCGGTAAGACGTGTCTCCTGCTATCGTACACTACAAACGC
TTTTCCCGGAGAATATATTCTAACGGTATTCGACACCTACTCAACAAATGTGATGGTCGACGGAAGGCCA
ATAAATCTCAGCCTATGGGACACAGCTGGACAGGACGATTACGATCAATTCCGCCACCTGTCATTTCCAC
AAACAGACGTATTCCTCGTATGCTTTGCACTGAATAATCCAGCAAGTTTTGAGAATGTTCGTGCAAAATG
GTATCCAGAAGTATCACATCATTGCCCAAATACACCGATTATTTTGGTTGGAACTAAAGCTGATTTACGC
GAGGATCGAGATACTATTGAACGGCTCCGTGAACGTCGGCTCCAACCAGTGAGCCACACCCAGGGTTACG
TGATGGCAAAGGAAATCAAGGCGGTCAAGTACCTGGAATGCTCGGCGCTTACCCAAATTGGATTGAAACA
AGTTTTCGATGAGGCAATTCGTACTGGGCTCACCCCGCCACAAACACCACAAACGAGAGCCAAAAAGAGC
AATTGCACGGTGGGTACCAGTGGTTCCGGAGGATCTGGAGGATCTGGTATGGTGAGCAAGGGCGAGGAGC
TGTTCACCGGGGTGGTGCCCATCCTGGTCGAGCTGGACGGCGACGTAAACGGCCACAAGTTCAGCGTGTC
CGGCGAGGGCGAGGGCGATGCCACCTACGGCAAGCTGACCCTGAAGTTCATCTGCACCACCGGCAAGCTG
CCCGTGCCCTGGCCCACCCTCGTGACCACCCTGACCTACGGCGTGCAGTGCTTCAGCCGCTACCCCGACC
ACATGAAGCAGCACGACTTCTTCAAGTCCGCCATGCCCGAAGGCTACGTCCAGGAGCGCACCATCTTCTT
CAAGGACGACGGCAACTACAAGACCCGCGCCGAGGTGAAGTTCGAGGGCGACACCCTGGTGAACCGCATC
GAGCTGAAGGGCATCGACTTCAAGGAGGACGGCAACATCCTGGGGCACAAGCTGGAGTACAACTACAACA
GCCACAACGTCTATATCATGGCCGACAAGCAGAAGAACGGCATCAAGGTGAACTTCAAGATCCGCCACAA
CATCGAGGACGGCAGCGTGCAGCTCGCCGACCACTACCAGCAGAACACCCCCATCGGCGACGGCCCCGTG
CTGCTGCCCGACAACCACTACCTGAGCACCCAGTCCAAGCTGAGCAAAGACCCCAACGAGAAGCGCGATC
ACATGGTCCTGCTGGAGTTCGTGACCGCCGCCGGGATCACTCTCGGCATGGACGAGCTGTACAAGTAGCA
TATGGCGGCCGCGGAAGGGCGAATTCGACCCAGCTTTCTTGTACAAAGTGGTGATATCGAATTCCTGCAG
CCCGGGGGATCCACTAGTTCTAGAGCGGCCGCCACCGCGGCCGCTGTCATCAGATCGCCATCTCGCGCCC
GTGCCTCTGACTTCTAAGTCCAATTACTCTTCAACATCCCTACATGCTCTTTCTCCCTGTGCTCCCACCC
CCTATTTTTGTTATTATCAAAAAACTTCTCTTAATTTCTTTGTTTTTTAGCTTCTTTTAAGTCACCTCTA
ACAATGAAATTGTGTAGATTCAAAAATAGAATTAATTCGTAATAAAAAGTCGAAAAAAATTGTGCTCCCT
CCCCCCATTAATAATAATTCTATCCCAAAATCTACACAATGTTCTGTGTACACTTCTTATGTTTTTTACT
TCTGATAAATTTTTTTGAAACATCATAGAAAAAACCGCACACAAAATACCTTATCATATGTTACGTTTCA
GTTTATGACCGCAATTTTTATTTCTTCGCACGTCTGGGCCTCTCATGACGTCAAATCATGCTCATCGTGA
AAAAGTTTTGGAGTATTTTTGGAATTTTTCAATCAAGTGAAAGTTTATGAAATTAATTTTCCTGCTTTTG
CTTTTTGGGGTTTCCCCTATTGTTTGTCAAGATTTCGAGGACGGCGTTTTTCTTGCTAAAATCACAAGTA
TTGATGAGCACGATGCAAGAAAGATCGGAAGAAGGTTTGGGTTTGAGGCTCAGTGGAAGGTGAGTAGAAG
TTGATAATTTGAAAGTGGAGTAGTGTCTATGGGGTTTTTGCCGAGCTCCAGCTTTTGTTCCCTTTAGTGA
GGGTTAATTGCGCGCTTGGCGTAATCATGGTCATAGCTGTTTCCTGTGTGAAATTGTTATCCGCTCACAA
TTCCACACAACATACGAGCCGGAAGCATAAAGTGTAAAGCCTGGGGTGCCTAATGAGTGAGCTAACTCAC
ATTAATTGCGTTGCGCTCACTGCCCGCTTTCCAGTCGGGAAACCTGTCGTGCCAGCTGCATTAATGAATC
GGCCAACGCGCGGGGAGAGGCGGTTTGCGTATTGGGCGCTCTTCCGCTTCCTCGCTCACTGACTCGCTGC
GCTCGGTCGTTCGGCTGCGGCGAGCGGTATCAGCTCACTCAAAGGCGGTAATACGGTTATCCACAGAATC
AGGGGATAACGCAGGAAAGAACATGTGAGCAAAAGGCCAGCAAAAGGCCAGGAACCGTAAAAAGGCCGCG
TTGCTGGCGTTTTTCCATAGGCTCCGCCCCCCTGACGAGCATCACAAAAATCGACGCTCAAGTCAGAGGT
GGCGAAACCCGACAGGACTATAAAGATACCAGGCGTTTCCCCCTGGAAGCTCCCTCGTGCGCTCTCCTGT
TCCGACCCTGCCGCTTACCGGATACCTGTCCGCCTTTCTCCCTTCGGGAAGCGTGGCGCTTTCTCATAGC
TCACGCTGTAGGTATCTCAGTTCGGTGTAGGTCGTTCGCTCCAAGCTGGGCTGTGTGCACGAACCCCCCG
TTCAGCCCGACCGCTGCGCCTTATCCGGTAACTATCGTCTTGAGTCCAACCCGGTAAGACACGACTTATC
GCCACTGGCAGCAGCCACTGGTAACAGGATTAGCAGAGCGAGGTATGTAGGCGGTGCTACAGAGTTCTTG
AAGTGGTGGCCTAACTACGGCTACACTAGAAGGACAGTATTTGGTATCTGCGCTCTGCTGAAGCCAGTTA
CCTTCGGAAAAAGAGTTGGTAGCTCTTGATCCGGCAAACAAACCACCGCTGGTAGCGGTGGTTTTTTTGT
TTGCAAGCAGCAGATTACGCGCAGAAAAAAAGGATCTCAAGAAGATCCTTTGATCTTTTCTACGGGGTCT
GACGCTCAGTGGAACGAAAACTCACGTTAAGGGATTTTGGTCATGAGATTATCAAAAAGGATCTTCACCT
AGATCCTTTTAAATTAAAAATGAAGTTTTAAATCAATCTAAAGTATATATGAGTAAACTTGGTCTGACAG
TTACCAATGCTTAATCAGTGAGGCACCTATCTCAGCGATCTGTCTATTTCGTTCATCCATAGTTGCCTGA
CTCCCCGTCGTGTAGATAACTACGATACGGGAGGGCTTACCATCTGGCCCCAGTGCTGCAATGATACCGC
GAGACCCACGCTCACCGGCTCCAGATTTATCAGCAATAAACCAGCCAGCCGGAAGGGCCGAGCGCAGAAG
TGGTCCTGCAACTTTATCCGCCTCCATCCAGTCTATTAATTGTTGCCGGGAAGCTAGAGTAAGTAGTTCG
CCAGTTAATAGTTTGCGCAACGTTGTTGCCATTGCTACAGGCATCGTGGTGTCACGCTCGTCGTTTGGTA
TGGCTTCATTCAGCTCCGGTTCCCAACGATCAAGGCGAGTTACATGATCCCCCATGTTGTGCAAAAAAGC
GGTTAGCTCCTTCGGTCCTCCGATCGTTGTCAGAAGTAAGTTGGCCGCAGTGTTATCACTCATGGTTATG
GCAGCACTGCATAATTCTCTTACTGTCATGCCATCCGTAAGATGCTTTTCTGTGACTGGTGAGTACTCAA
CCAAGTCATTCTGAGAATAGTGTATGCGGCGACCGAGTTGCTCTTGCCCGGCGTCAATACGGGATAATAC
CGCGCCACATAGCAGAACTTTAAAAGTGCTCATCATTGGAAAACGTTCTTCGGGGCGAAAACTCTCAAGG
ATCTTACCGCTGTTGAGATCCAGTTCGATGTAACCCACTCGTGCACCCAACTGATCTTCAGCATCTTTTA
CTTTCACCAGCGTTTCTGGGTGAGCAAAAACAGGAAGGCAAAATGCCGCAAAAAAGGGAATAAGGGCGAC
ACGGAAATGTTGAATACTCATACTCTTCCTTTTTCAATATTATTGAAGCATTTATCAGGGTTATTGTCTC
ATGAGCGGATACATATTTGAATGTATTTAGAAAAATAAACAAATAGGGGTTCCGCGCACATTTCCCCGAA
AAGTGCCAC
Features (pLannotate 1.2.2; 19 found; start..end, strand, type, name):
     30..458     -  rep_origin     f1 ori (sequence partly withheld): f1 bacteriophage origin of replication; arrow indicates direction of (+) strand synthesis
    463..618     -  CDS            lacZα (fragment): LacZα fragment of β-galactosidase; lacZ fragment
    626..644     +  promoter       T7 promoter: promoter for bacteriophage T7 RNA polymerase
    969..990     +  terminator     tbb-2 terminator (fragment): tbb-2; transcription terminator for the C. elegans tubulin beta-2 gene
   1155..1195    -  misc_feature   MCS (fragment): pUC18/19 multiple cloning site
   1300..1324    +  protein_bind   attB1: mutant version of attB; recombination site for the Gateway® BP reaction BP Clonase™
   1359..1937    +  CDS            ced-10: RAC1_CAEEL - Also known as rac-1 From Caenorhabditis elegans.
   1977..2693    +  CDS            mEGFP: mEGFP is a basic (constitutively fluorescent) green fluorescent protein published in 2002, derived from Aequorea victoria. It has moderate acid sensitivity.
   2726..2750    -  protein_bind   attB2: mutant version of attB; recombination site for the Gateway® BP reaction BP Clonase™
   2750..2808    -  misc_feature   MCS (fragment): pBluescript multiple cloning site
   3305..3457    +  CDS            aex-5 (fragment): AEX5_CAEEL - Also known as kpc-3 From Caenorhabditis elegans.
   3529..3547    -  promoter       T3 promoter: promoter for bacteriophage T3 RNA polymerase
   3592..3608    -  protein_bind   lac operator: The lac repressor binds to the lac operator to inhibit transcription in E. coli. This inhibition can be relieved by adding lactose or isopropyl-β-D-thiogalactopyranoside (IPTG). lac repressor encoded by lacI
   3616..3646    -  promoter       lac promoter: promoter for the E. coli lac operon
   3661..3682    -  protein_bind   CAP binding site: CAP binding activates transcription in the presence of cAMP. E. coli catabolite activator protein
   3695..3787    -  CDS            lacI (fragment): lac repressor; lacI; The lac repressor binds to the lac operator to inhibit transcription in E. coli. This inhibition can be relieved by adding lactose or isopropyl-β-D-thiogalactopyranoside (IPTG).
   3970..4558    -  rep_origin     ori: high-copy-number ColE1/pMB1/pBR322/pUC origin of replication
   4729..5589    -  CDS            AmpR: β-lactamase; bla; confers resistance to ampicillin, carbenicillin, and related antibiotics
   5590..5694    -  promoter       AmpR promoter: bla
