[The description below was written by a language model from this plasmid's Addgene catalogue record and pLannotate feature annotations shown in this document.]
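Description:
pSJC321 is a C. elegans expression plasmid, about 5.7 kb, built by Gateway recombination into a pDEST-type destination backbone. Its bacterial portion resembles a pBluescript-style phagemid. It has a high-copy ColE1/pUC origin, an f1 origin, and an ampicillin resistance gene (β-lactamase) under its own promoter. Flanking T7 and T3 promoters and lac promoter/operator and lacZα remnants are carried over from the parental cloning vector. No worm selection marker is annotated.

The payload is a C. elegans rac-2 coding sequence carrying the G12V substitution, fused at its C terminus to monomeric GFP (mEGFP, with the A206K monomerizing change). The fusion lies between attB1 and attB2 sites left by the Gateway reaction. In small GTPases of the Ras superfamily, G12V is the classic change that impairs GTP hydrolysis and holds the protein in its active state. The automated annotation labels the GTPase open reading frame as ced-10 (rac-1) rather than rac-2, most likely because of the close sequence similarity between these Rac paralogs.

According to the catalogue entry, expression is driven by the unc-17b promoter, which directs transcription in cholinergic motor neurons. This promoter is not annotated in the feature tables but presumably occupies the unannotated region upstream of attB1. The 3' UTR/terminator downstream of attB2 is also not clearly identified; the short tbb-2 terminator and aex-5 fragment matches there and upstream are probably incidental hits. The two sequence records differ by only a few nucleotides and give the same feature layout.

The construct serves to express fluorescently tagged, activated RAC-2 in cholinergic motor neurons. The associated work studies Rap/Rac signaling in synaptic development.
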