Addgene plasmid #245777: pSJC321
Purpose: Expresses rac-2(G12V)::mGFP in cholinergic motor neurons
Depositing lab: Salvatore Cherra. Depositing organization: University of Kentucky. Publication: A PDZ-RapGEF promotes synaptic development in C. elegans through a Rap/Rac signaling pathway. Lamb R, Scales M, Watkins J, Werner M, Cherra SJ. Development. 2025 Aug 1:dev.204678. doi: 10.1242/dev.204678. PubMed 40748210.
Backbone
  Vector backbone: pDEST
  Vector type: Worm Expression
Growth in bacteria
  Bacterial resistance: Ampicillin, 100 μg/mL
  Growth temperature: 37°C
  Growth strain: DH5alpha
  Copy number: High Copy
Gene/Insert
  Gene/Insert name: rac-2(G12V)::mGFP
  Species: C. elegans (nematode)
  Mutation: G12V
  Promoter: unc-17b
  Tag / fusion protein: mGFP (C terminal on insert)
  Cloning method: Gateway Cloning
Terms and licenses: Academic/Nonprofit Terms; Industry Terms: Not Available to Industry
How to cite: pSJC321 was a gift from Salvatore Cherra (Addgene plasmid # 245777 ; http://n2t.net/addgene:245777 ; RRID:Addgene_245777)
